Addgene plasmid #67657: Puro-TTL-wt-TTF-1
Purpose: To create a dox-on inducible expression of human wt-TTF-1 cDNA in cells
Depositing lab: David Mu. Depositing organization: Eastern Virginia Medical School. Publication: MicroRNA-33a mediates the regulation of high mobility group AT-hook 2 gene (HMGA2) by thyroid transcription factor 1 (TTF-1/NKX2-1). Rice SJ, Lai SC, Wood LW, Helsley KR, Runkle EA, Winslow MM, Mu D. J Biol Chem. 2013 Jun 7;288(23):16348-60. doi: 10.1074/jbc.M113.474643. Epub 2013 Apr 26. PubMed 23625920.
Backbone
  Vector backbone: Puro-TTL
  Backbone manufacturer: Clontech
  Backbone size w/o insert (bp): 6602
  Total vector size (bp): 7718
  Modifications to backbone: TTF-1 insert cloned into the Xho I site
  Vector type: Retroviral
  Selectable markers: Puromycin
Growth in bacteria
  Bacterial resistance: Ampicillin, 100 μg/mL
  Growth temperature: 37°C
  Growth strain: XL1 Blue
  Copy number: Unknown
Gene/Insert
  Gene/Insert name: Thyroid Transcription Factor 1 (alt names: TTF-1; NKX2-1; TTF1 or TITF1)
  Species: H. sapiens (human)
  Insert size (bp): 1116
  GenBank ID: NM_003317
  Entrez Gene: NKX2-1 (a.k.a. BCH, BHC, NK-2, NKX2.1, NKX2A, NMTC1, T/EBP, TEBP, TITF1, TTF-1, TTF1)
  Tag / fusion protein: N/A (N terminal on insert)
  Cloning method: Restriction Enzyme; 5′ cloning site Xho I (not destroyed); 3′ cloning site Xho I (not destroyed)
  Sequencing primers: 5′ AATTAATTCGAGCTCGGTACCCGGGG; 3′ CAGACTGCCTTGGGAAAAGCGCC
Terms and licenses: Academic/Nonprofit Terms; Industry Terms: Not Available to Industry
How to cite: Puro-TTL-wt-TTF-1 was a gift from David Mu (Addgene plasmid # 67657 ; http://n2t.net/addgene:67657 ; RRID:Addgene_67657)
