[The description below was written by a language model from this plasmid's Addgene catalogue record and pLannotate feature annotations shown in this document.]
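Description:
Puro-TTL-wt-TTF-1 is a self-inactivating gammaretroviral vector for doxycycline-inducible ("dox-on") expression of wild-type human thyroid transcription factor 1 (TTF-1, encoded by NKX2-1) in mammalian cells. It is built on the Puro-TTL backbone, with the roughly 1.1 kb TTF-1 cDNA inserted at a single Xho I site that is preserved on both sides; no epitope tag or fusion partner is recorded. In bacteria the plasmid is maintained through a high-copy ColE1/pUC-type origin and selected with ampicillin via β-lactamase. The catalogue lists a total size of 7718 bp, while the annotated depositor sequence is 7727 nt, a minor discrepancy.

The viral genome is transcribed in packaging cells from a hybrid 5' end in which the CMV enhancer and promoter drive a truncated LTR, followed by a packaging signal and a truncated, start-codon-less gag segment that supports efficient encapsidation. Downstream, the tight TRE promoter (seven tet operators upstream of a minimal CMV promoter) controls the NKX2-1 coding sequence, so transcription depends on a tetracycline-regulated transactivator. No transactivator is annotated on this plasmid, so for dox-on behaviour it would have to be supplied separately in the target cells. A mouse PGK promoter independently drives puromycin N-acetyltransferase, allowing selection of stably transduced cells. The ΔU3 3' LTR is copied to both ends on reverse transcription, silencing LTR promoter activity in the provirus and reducing interference with the inducible internal promoter. The remaining annotated elements (an SV40 promoter and rop and bom fragments) are backbone remnants outside the viral cassette. The associated work concerns TTF-1 regulation of HMGA2 through a microRNA, consistent with use for controlled TTF-1 expression in cultured cells.
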