Features (pLannotate 1.2.2; 19 found; start..end, strand, type, name):
    310..513     +  promoter       CMV promoter: human cytomegalovirus (CMV) immediate early promoter
    514..689     +  LTR            5' LTR (truncated): truncated long terminal repeat from Moloney murine sarcoma virus
    811..1085    +  misc_feature   MESV Ψ (fragment): packaging signal of murine embryonic stem cell virus
   1152..1568    +  CDS            gag (truncated): truncated Moloney murine leukemia virus (MMLV) gag gene lacking the start codon
   1600..1914    +  promoter       tight TRE promoter: Tet-responsive promoter PTight, consisting of seven tet operator sequences followed by the minimal CMV promoter
   1924..1951    +  misc_feature   MCS (fragment): pUC18/19 multiple cloning site
   1975..3087    +  CDS            NKX2-1: NKX21_HUMAN - Also known as NKX2A, TITF1, TTF1. Experimental evidence at protein level: Swiss-Prot protein existence level 1. Transcription factor that binds and activates the promoter of thyroid specific genes such as thyroglobulin, thyroperoxidase, and thyrotropin receptor. Crucial in the maintenance of the thyroid differentiation phenotype. May play a role in lung development and surfactant homeostasis. Forms a regulatory loop with GRHL2 that coordinates lung epithelial cell morphogenesis and differentiation. Activates the transcription of GNRHR and plays a role in enhancing the circadian o
   3113..3612    +  promoter       PGK promoter: mouse phosphoglycerate kinase 1 promoter
   3633..4232    +  CDS            PuroR: puromycin N-acetyltransferase; pac from Streptomyces alboniger; confers resistance to puromycin
   4319..4391    +  CDS            env (fragment): murine leukemia virus gPr80 envelope polyprotein precursor; env; proteolytically cleaved into gp70SU and p15TM subunits
   4433..4858    +  LTR            3' LTR (ΔU3): self-inactivating 3' long terminal repeat (LTR) from Moloney murine leukemia virus
   4927..4967    +  CDS            rop (fragment): Rop protein, which maintains plasmids at low copy number; rop
   5069..5107    +  misc_feature   bom (fragment): basis of mobility region from pBR322
   5124..5453    +  promoter       SV40 promoter: SV40 enhancer and early promoter
   5459..5560    +  misc_feature   bom (fragment): basis of mobility region from pBR322
   5746..6334    -  rep_origin     ori: high-copy-number ColE1/pMB1/pBR322/pUC origin of replication
   6505..7365    -  CDS            AmpR: β-lactamase; bla; confers resistance to ampicillin, carbenicillin, and related antibiotics
   7366..7470    -  promoter       AmpR promoter: bla
   7656..309     +  enhancer       CMV enhancer (across the origin): human cytomegalovirus immediate early enhancer
>Addgene plasmid #67657 | Puro-TTL-wt-TTF-1 | depositor full sequence | sequence record 117049 | Puro-TTL-wt-TTF-1 sequence 7727 bps
TCCGCGTTACATAACTTACGGTAAATGGCCCGCCTGGCTGACCGCCCAACGACCCCCGCCCATTGACGTC
AATAATGACGTATGTTCCCATAGTAACGCCAATAGGGACTTTCCATTGACGTCAATGGGTGGAGTATTTA
CGGTAAACTGCCCACTTGGCAGTACATCAAGTGTATCATATGCCAAGTACGCCCCCTATTGACGTCAATG
ACGGTAAATGGCCCGCTCTGGCATTATGCCCAGTACATGACCTTATGGGACTTTCCTACTTGGCAGTACA
TCTACGTATTAGTCATCGCTATTACCATGGTGATGCGGTTTTGGCAGTACATCAATGGGCGTGGATAGCG
GTTTGACTCACGGGGATTTCCAAGTCTCCACCCCATTGACGTCAATGGGAGTTTGTTTTGGCACCAAAAT
CAACGGGACTTTCCAAAATGTCGTAACAACTCCGCCCCATTGACGCAAATGGGCGGTAGGCGTGTACGGT
GGGAGGTCTATATAAGCAGAGCTCAATAAAAGAGCCCACAACCCCTCACTCGGCGCGCCAGTCTTCCGAT
AGACTGCGTCGCCCGGGTACCCGTATTCCCAATAAAGCCTCTTGCTGTTTGCATCCGAATCGTGGTCTCG
CTGTTCCTTGGGAGGGTCTCCTCTGAGTGATTGACTACCCACGACGGGGGTCTTTCATTTGGGGGCTCGT
CCGGGATTTGGAGACCCCTGCCCAGGGACCACCGACCCACCACCGGGAGGTAAGCTGGCCAGCAACTTAT
CTGTGTCTGTCCGATTGTCTAGTGTCTATGTTTGATGTTATGCGCCTGCGTCTGTACTAGTTAGCTAACT
AGCTCTGTATCTGGCGGACCCGTGGTGGAACTGACGAGTTCTGAACACCCGGCCGCAACCCTGGGAGACG
TCCCAGGGACTTTGGGGGCCGTTTTTGTGGCCCGACCTGAGGAAGGGAGTCGATGTGGAATCCGACCCCG
TCAGGATATGTGGTTCTGGTAGGAGACGAGAACCTAAAACAGTTCCCGCCTCCGTCTGAATTTTTGCTTT
CGGTTTGGAACCGAAGCCGCGCGTCTTGTCTGCTGCAGCGCTGCAGCATCGTTCTGTGTTGTCTCTGTCT
GACTGTGTTTCTGTATTTGTCTGAAAATTAGGGCCAGACTGTTACCACTCCCTTAAGTTTGACCTTAGGT
CACTGGAAAGATGTCGAGCGGATCGCTCACAACCAGTCGGTAGATGTCAAGAAGAGACGTTGGGTTACCT
TCTGCTCTGCAGAATGGCCAACCTTTAACGTCGGATGGCCGCGAGACGGCACCTTTAACCGAGACCTCAT
CACCCAGGTTAAGATCAAGGTCTTTTCACCTGGCCCGCATGGACACCCAGACCAGGTCCCCTACATCGTG
ACCTGGGAAGCCTTGGCTTTTGACCCCCCTCCCTGGGTCAAGCCCTTTGTACACCCTAAGCCTCCGCCTC
CTCTTCCTCCATCCGCCCCGTCTCTCCCCCTTGAACCTCCTCGTTCGACCCCGCCTCGATCCTCCCTTTA
TCCAGCCCTCACTCCTTCTCTAGGCGCCGGAATTGAAGATCTGGGGGATCGATACCGTCGAGTTTACTCC
CTATCAGTGATAGAGAACGTATGTCGAGTTTACTCCCTATCAGTGATAGAGAACGATGTCGAGTTTACTC
CCTATCAGTGATAGAGAACGTATGTCGAGTTTACTCCCTATCAGTGATAGAGAACGTATGTCGAGTTTAC
TCCCTATCAGTGATAGAGAACGTATGTCGAGTTTATCCCTATCAGTGATAGAGAACGTATGTCGAGTTTA
CTCCCTATCAGTGATAGAGAACGTATGTCGAGGTAGGCGTGTACGGTGGGAGGCCTATATAAGCAGAGCT
CGTTTAGTGAACCGTCAGATCGCCTGGAGAATTAATTCGAGCTCGGTACCCGGGGATCCTCCGGAACTTA
GCAGTCTCGAGACCATGTCGATGAGTCCAAAGCACACGACTCCGTTCTCAGTGTCTGACATCTTGAGTCC
CCTGGAGGAAAGCTACAAGAAAGTGGGCATGGAGGGCGGCGGCCTCGGGGCTCCGCTGGCGGCGTACAGG
CAGGGCCAGGCGGCACCGCCAACAGCGGCCATGCAGCAGCACGCCGTGGGGCACCACGGCGCCGTCACCG
CCGCCTACCACATGACGGCGGCGGGGGTGCCCCAGCTCTCGCACTCCGCCGTGGGGGGCTACTGCAACGG
CAACCTGGGCAACATGAGCGAGCTGCCGCCGTACCAGGACACCATGAGGAACAGCGCCTCTGGCCCCGGA
TGGTACGGCGCCAACCCAGACCCGCGCTTCCCCGCCATCTCCCGCTTCATGGGCCCGGCGAGCGGCATGA
ACATGAGCGGCATGGGCGGCCTGGGCTCGCTGGGGGACGTGAGCAAGAACATGGCCCCGCTGCCAAGCGC
GCCGCGCAGGAAGCGCCGGGTGCTCTTCTCGCAGGCGCAGGTGTACGAGCTGGAGCGACGCTTCAAGCAA
CAGAAGTACCTGTCGGCGCCGGAGCGCGAGCACCTGGCCAGCATGATCCACCTGACGCCCACGCAGGTCA
AGATCTGGTTCCAGAACCACCGCTACAAAATGAAGCGCCAGGCCAAGGACAAGGCGGCGCAGCAGCAACT
GCAGCAGGACAGCGGCGGCGGCGGGGGCGGCGGGGGCACCGGGTGCCCGCAGCAGCAACAGGCTCAGCAG
CAGTCGCCGCGACGCGTGGCGGTGCCGGTCCTGGTGAAAGACGGCAAACCGTGCCAGGCGGGTGCCCCCG
CGCCGGGCGCCGCCAGCCTACAAGGCCACGCGCAGCAGCAGGCGCAGCACCAGGCGCAGGCCGCGCAGGC
GGCGGCAGCGGCCATCTCCGTGGGCAGCGGTGGCGCCGGCCTTGGCGCACACCCGGGCCACCAGCCAGGC
AGCGCAGGCCAGTCTCCGGACCTGGCGCACCACGCCGCCAGCCCCGCGGCGCTGCAGGGCCAGGTATCCA
GCCTGTCCCACCTGAACTCCTCGGGCTCGGACTACGGCACCATGTCCTGCTCCACCTTGCTATACGGTCG
GACCTGGTGACTCGAGGTTAACGAATTCTACCGGGTAGGGGAGGCGCTTTTCCCAAGGCAGTCTGGAGCA
TGCGCTTTAGCAGCCCCGCTGGGCACTTGGCGCTACACAAGTGGCCTCTGGCCTCGCACACATTCCACAT
CCACCGGTAGGCGCCAACCGGCTCCGTTCTTTGGTGGCCCCTTCGCGCCACCTTCTACTCCTCCCCTAGT
CAGGAAGTTCCCCCCCGCCCCGCAGCTCGCGTCGTGCAGGACGTGACAAATGGAAGTAGCACGTCTCACT
AGTCTCGTGCAGATGGACAGCACCGCTGAGCAATGGAAGCGGGTAGGCCTTTGGGGCAGCGGCCAATAGC
AGCTTTGCTCCTTCGCTTTCTGGGCTCAGAGGCTGGGAAGGGGTGGGTCCGGGGGCGGGCTCAGGGGCGG
GCTCAGGGGCGGGGCGGGCGCCCGAAGGTCCTCCGGAGGCCCGGCATTCTGCACGCTTCAAAAGCGCACG
TCTGCCGCGCTGTTCTCCTCTTCCTCATCTCCGGGCCTTTCGACCTGCAGCCCAAGCTTACCATGACCGA
GTACAAGCCCACGGTGCGCCTCGCCACCCGCGACGACGTCCCCAGGGCCGTACGCACCCTCGCCGCCGCG
TTCGCCGACTACCCCGCCACGCGCCACACCGTCGATCCGGACCGCCACATCGAGCGGGTCACCGAGCTGC
AAGAACTCTTCCTCACGCGCGTCGGGCTCGACATCGGCAAGGTGTGGGTCGCGGACGACGGCGCCGCGGT
GGCGGTCTGGACCACGCCGGAGAGCGTCGAAGCGGGGGCGGTGTTCGCCGAGATCGGCCCGCGCATGGCC
GAGTTGAGCGGTTCCCGGCTGGCCGCGCAGCAACAGATGGAAGGCCTCCTGGCGCCGCACCGGCCCAAGG
AGCCCGCGTGGTTCCTGGCCACCGTCGGCGTCTCGCCCGACCACCAGGGCAAGGGTCTGGGCAGCGCCGT
CGTGCTCCCCGGAGTGGAGGCGGCCGAGCGCGCCGGGGTGCCCGCCTTCCTGGAGACCTCCGCGCCCCGC
AACCTCCCCTTCTACGAGCGGCTCGGCTTCACCGTCACCGCCGACGTCGAGGTGCCCGAAGGACCGCGCA
CCTGGTGCATGACCCGCAAGCCCGGTGCCTGACGCCCGCCCCACGACCCGCAGCGCCCGACCGAAAGGAG
CGCACGACCCCATGCATCGAATCGCGTCCTGCAGGCCGATACCGTCGAGATATCAGTGGTCCAGGCTCTA
GTTTTGACTCAACAATATCACCAGCTGAAGCCTATAGAGTACGAGCCATAGATAAAATAAAAGATTTTAT
TTAGTCTCCAGAAAAAGGGGGGAATGAAAGACCCCACCTGTAGGTTTGGCAAGCTAGCTTAAGTAACGCC
ATTTTGCAAGGCATGGAAAAATACATAACTGAGAATAGAGAAGTTCAGATCAAGGTCAGGAACAGATGGA
ACAGGGTCGACCCTAGAGAACCATCAGATGTTTCCAGGGTGCCCCAAGGACCTGAAATGACCCTGTGCCT
TATTTGAACTAACCAATCAGTTCGCTTCTCGCTTCTGTTCGCGCGCTTCTGCTCCCCGAGCTCAATAAAA
GAGCCCACAACCCCTCACTCGGGGCGCCAGTCCTCCGATTGACTGAGTCGCCCGGGTACCCGTGTATCCA
ATAAACCCTCTTGCAGTTGCATCCGACTTGTGGTCTCGCTGTTCCTTGGGAGGGTCTCCTCTGAGTGATT
GACTACCCGTCAGCGGGGGTCTTTCATTTGGGGGCTCGTCCGGGATCGGGAGACCCCTGCCCAGGGACCA
CCGACCCACCACCGGGAGGTAAGCTGGCTGCCTCGCGCGTTTCGGTGATGACGGTGAAAACCTCTGACAC
ATGCAGCTCCCGGAGACGGTCACAGCTTGTCTGTAAGCGGATGCCGGGAGCAGACAAGCCCGTCAGGGCG
CGTCAGCGGGTGTTGGCGGGTGTCGGGGCGCAGCCATGACCCAGTCACGTAGCGATAGCGGAGTGTAGAT
CCGGCTGTGGAATGTGTGTCAGTTAGGGTGTGGAAAGTCCCCAGGCTCCCCAGCAGGCAGAAGTATGCAA
AGCATGCATCTCAATTAGTCAGCAACCAGGTGTGGAAAGTCCCCAGGCTCCCCAGCAGGCAGAAGTATGC
AAAGCATGCATCTCAATTAGTCAGCAACCATAGTCCCGCCCCTAACTCCGCCCATCCCGCCCCTAACTCC
GCCCAGTTCCGCCCATTCTCCGCCCCATGGCTGACTAATTTTTTTTATTTATGCAGAGGCCGAGGCCGCC
TCGGCCTCTGAGCTATTCCAGAAGTAGTGAGGAGGCTTTTTTGGAGGCCTAGGCTTTTGCAAAAAGCTTA
CTGGCTTAACTATGCGGCATCAGAGCAGATTGTACTGAGAGTGCACCATATGCGGTGTGAAATACCGCAC
AGATGCGTAAGGAGAAAATACCGCATCAGGCGCTCTTCCGCTTCCTCGCTCACTGACTCGCTGCGCTCGG
TCGTTCGGCTGCGGCGAGCGGTATCAGCTCACTCAAAGGCGGTAATACGGTTATCCACAGAATCAGGGGA
TAACGCAGGAAAGAACATGTGAGCAAAAGGCCAGCAAAAGGCCAGGAACCGTAAAAAGGCCGCGTTGCTG
GCGTTTTTCCATAGGCTCCGCCCCCCTGACGAGCATCACAAAAATCGACGCTCAAGTCAGAGGTGGCGAA
ACCCGACAGGACTATAAAGATACCAGGCGTTTCCCCCTGGAAGCTCCCTCGTGCGCTCTCCTGTTCCGAC
CCTGCCGCTTACCGGATACCTGTCCGCCTTTCTCCCTTCGGGAAGCGTGGCGCTTTCTCATAGCTCACGC
TGTAGGTATCTCAGTTCGGTGTAGGTCGTTCGCTCCAAGCTGGGCTGTGTGCACGAACCCCCCGTTCAGC
CCGACCGCTGCGCCTTATCCGGTAACTATCGTCTTGAGTCCAACCCGGTAAGACACGACTTATCGCCACT
GGCAGCAGCCACTGGTAACAGGATTAGCAGAGCGAGGTATGTAGGCGGTGCTACAGAGTTCTTGAAGTGG
TGGCCTAACTACGGCTACACTAGAAGGACAGTATTTGGTATCTGCGCTCTGCTGAAGCCAGTTACCTTCG
GAAAAAGAGTTGGTAGCTCTTGATCCGGCAAACAAACCACCGCTGGTAGCGGTGGTTTTTTTGTTTGCAA
GCAGCAGATTACGCGCAGAAAAAAAGGATCTCAAGAAGATCCTTTGATCTTTTCTACGGGGTCTGACGCT
CAGTGGAACGAAAACTCACGTTAAGGGATTTTGGTCATGAGATTATCAAAAAGGATCTTCACCTAGATCC
TTTTAAATTAAAAATGAAGTTTTAAATCAATCTAAAGTATATATGAGTAAACTTGGTCTGACAGTTACCA
ATGCTTAATCAGTGAGGCACCTATCTCAGCGATCTGTCTATTTCGTTCATCCATAGTTGCCTGACTCCCC
GTCGTGTAGATAACTACGATACGGGAGGGCTTACCATCTGGCCCCAGTGCTGCAATGATACCGCGAGACC
CACGCTCACCGGCTCCAGATTTATCAGCAATAAACCAGCCAGCCGGAAGGGCCGAGCGCAGAAGTGGTCC
TGCAACTTTATCCGCCTCCATCCAGTCTATTAATTGTTGCCGGGAAGCTAGAGTAAGTAGTTCGCCAGTT
AATAGTTTGCGCAACGTTGTTGCCATTGCTGCAGGCATCGTGGTGTCACGCTCGTCGTTTGGTATGGCTT
CATTCAGCTCCGGTTCCCAACGATCAAGGCGAGTTACATGATCCCCCATGTTGTGCAAAAAAGCGGTTAG
CTCCTTCGGTCCTCCGATCGTTGTCAGAAGTAAGTTGGCCGCAGTGTTATCACTCATGGTTATGGCAGCA
CTGCATAATTCTCTTACTGTCATGCCATCCGTAAGATGCTTTTCTGTGACTGGTGAGTACTCAACCAAGT
CATTCTGAGAATAGTGTATGCGGCGACCGAGTTGCTCTTGCCCGGCGTCAACACGGGATAATACCGCGCC
ACATAGCAGAACTTTAAAAGTGCTCATCATTGGAAAACGTTCTTCGGGGCGAAAACTCTCAAGGATCTTA
CCGCTGTTGAGATCCAGTTCGATGTAACCCACTCGTGCACCCAACTGATCTTCAGCATCTTTTACTTTCA
CCAGCGTTTCTGGGTGAGCAAAAACAGGAAGGCAAAATGCCGCAAAAAAGGGAATAAGGGCGACACGGAA
ATGTTGAATACTCATACTCTTCCTTTTTCAATATTATTGAAGCATTTATCAGGGTTATTGTCTCATGAGC
GGATACATATTTGAATGTATTTAGAAAAATAAACAAATAGGGGTTCCGCGCACATTTCCCCGAAAAGTGC
CACCTGACGTCTAAGAAACCATTATTATCATGACATTAACCTATAAAAATAGGCGTATCACGAGGCCCTT
TCGTCTTCAAGAATTAGCTTGGCCATTGCATACGTTGTATCCATATCATAATATGTACATTTATATTGGC
TCATGTCCAACATTACCGCCATGTTGACATTGATTATTGACTAGTTATTAATAGTAATCAATTACGGGGT
CATTAGTTCATAGCCCATATATGGAGT
