>Addgene plasmid #67657 | Puro-TTL-wt-TTF-1 | depositor partial sequence | sequence record 117031 | the wt-TTF-1 insert
ATGTCGATGAGTCCAAAGCACACGACTCCGTTCTCAGTGTCTGACATCTTGAGTCCCCTGGAGGAAAGCT
ACAAGAAAGTGGGCATGGAGGGCGGCGGCCTCGGGGCTCCGCTGGCGGCGTACAGGCAGGGCCAGGCGGC
ACCGCCAACAGCGGCCATGCAGCAGCACGCCGTGGGGCACCACGGCGCCGTCACCGCCGCCTACCACATG
ACGGCGGCGGGGGTGCCCCAGCTCTCGCACTCCGCCGTGGGGGGCTACTGCAACGGCAACCTGGGCAACA
TGAGCGAGCTGCCGCCGTACCAGGACACCATGAGGAACAGCGCCTCTGGCCCCGGATGGTACGGCGCCAA
CCCAGACCCGCGCTTCCCCGCCATCTCCCGCTTCATGGGCCCGGCGAGCGGCATGAACATGAGCGGCATG
GGCGGCCTGGGCTCGCTGGGGGACGTGAGCAAGAACATGGCCCCGCTGCCAAGCGCGCCGCGCAGGAAGC
GCCGGGTGCTCTTCTCGCAGGCGCAGGTGTACGAGCTGGAGCGACGCTTCAAGCAACAGAAGTACCTGTC
GGCGCCGGAGCGCGAGCACCTGGCCAGCATGATCCACCTGACGCCCACGCAGGTCAAGATCTGGTTCCAG
AACCACCGCTACAAAATGAAGCGCCAGGCCAAGGACAAGGCGGCGCAGCAGCAACTGCAGCAGGACAGCG
GCGGCGGCGGGGGCGGCGGGGGCACCGGGTGCCCGCAGCAGCAACAGGCTCAGCAGCAGTCGCCGCGACG
CGTGGCGGTGCCGGTCCTGGTGAAAGACGGCAAACCGTGCCAGGCGGGTGCCCCCGCGCCGGGCGCCGCC
AGCCTACAAGGCCACGCGCAGCAGCAGGCGCAGCACCAGGCGCAGGCCGCGCAGGCGGCGGCAGCGGCCA
TCTCCGTGGGCAGCGGTGGCGCCGGCCTTGGCGCACACCCGGGCCACCAGCCAGGCAGCGCAGGCCAGTC
TCCGGACCTGGCGCACCACGCCGCCAGCCCCGCGGCGCTGCAGGGCCAGGTATCCAGCCTGTCCCACCTG
AACTCCTCGGGCTCGGACTACGGCACCATGTCCTGCTCCACCTTGCTATACGGTCGGACCTGGTGA
