>Addgene plasmid #67657 | Puro-TTL-wt-TTF-1 | addgene partial sequence | sequence record 118802 | pLXSN5 5'-CCCTTGAACCTCCTCGTTCGACC-3'
TTTGAAGATCTGGGGGATCGATACCGTNCAGTTTACTCCCTATCAGTGATAGAGAACGTATGTCGAGTTT
ACTCCCTATCAGTGATAGAGAACGATGTCGAGTTTACTCCCTATCAGTGATAGAGAACGTATGTCGAGTT
TACTCCCTATCAGTGATAGAGAACGTATGTCGAGTTTACTCCCTATCAGTGATAGAGAACGTATGTCGAG
TTTATCCCTATCAGTGATAGAGAACGTATGTCGAGTTTACTCCCTATCAGTGATAGAGAACGTATGTCGA
GGTAGGCGTGTACGGTGGGAGGCCTATATAAGCAGAGCTCGTTTAGTGAACCGTCAGATCGCCTGGAGAA
TTAATTCGAGCTCGGTACCCGGGGATCCTCCGGAACTTAGCAGTCTCGAGACCATGTCGATGAGTCCAAA
GCACACGACTCCGTTCTCAGTGTCTGACATCTTGAGTCCCCTGGAGGAAAGCTACAAGAAAGTGGGCATG
GAGGGCGGCGGCCTCGGGGCTCCGCTGGCGGCGTACAGGCAGGGCCAGGCGGCACCGCCAACAGCGGCCA
TGCAGCAGCACGCCGTGGGGCACCACGGCGCCGTCACCGCCGCCTACCACATGACGGCGGCGGGGGTGCC
CCAGCTCTCGCACTCCGCCGTGGGGGGCTACTGCAACGGCAACCTGGGCAACATGAGCGAGCTGCCGCCG
TACCAGGACACCATGAGGAACAGCGCCTCTGGCCCCGGATGGTACGGCGCCAACCCAGACCCGCGCTTCC
